Addgene plasmid #226734: pAG426
Purpose: Expresses a reporter for an alpha-helical OMM protein
Depositing lab: Jonathan Weissman. Depositing organization: Whitehead Institute for Biomedical Research. Publication: MTCH2 is a mitochondrial outer membrane protein insertase. Guna A, Stevens TA, Inglis AJ, Replogle JM, Esantsi TK, Muthukumar G, Shaffer KCL, Wang ML, Pogson AN, Jones JJ, Lomenick B, Chou TF, Weissman JS, Voorhees RM. Science. 2022 Oct 21;378(6617):317-322. doi: 10.1126/science.add1856. Epub 2022 Oct 20. PubMed 36264797.
Backbone
  Vector backbone: MH0006
  Vector type: Lentiviral
Growth in bacteria
  Bacterial resistance: Ampicillin, 100 μg/mL
  Growth temperature: 37°C
  Growth strain: NEB Stable
  Copy number: High Copy
Gene/Insert
  Gene/Insert name: RHOT1
  Species: H. sapiens (human)
  Insert size (bp): 1854
  Entrez Gene: RHOT1 (a.k.a. ARHT1, MIRO-1, MIRO1)
  Tag / fusion protein: GFP11 (C terminal on insert)
  Cloning method: Gibson Cloning
Terms and licenses: Academic/Nonprofit Terms; Industry Terms: Not Available to Industry
Depositor comments: Please also see the paper Triaging of α-helical proteins to the mitochondrial outer membrane by distinct chaperone machinery based on substrate topology, Mol Cell . 2024 Mar 21;84(6):1101-1119.e9. doi: 10.1016/j.molcel.2024.01.028. Epub 2024 Feb 29. https://pubmed.ncbi.nlm.nih.gov/38428433/
How to cite: pAG426 was a gift from Jonathan Weissman (Addgene plasmid # 226734 ; http://n2t.net/addgene:226734 ; RRID:Addgene_226734)
