[The description below was written by a language model from this plasmid's Addgene catalogue record and pLannotate feature annotations shown in this document.]
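Description:
pAG426 is a lentiviral transfer plasmid built on the MH0006 backbone that expresses a fluorescent reporter for an alpha-helical mitochondrial outer membrane (OMM) protein, human RHOT1 (MIRO1). It is propagated in E. coli as a high-copy plasmid through a ColE1/pUC-type origin with ampicillin selection (AmpR). The annotated viral elements are those of an HIV-1-derived self-inactivating vector: a truncated 5' LTR, the Ψ packaging signal with a gag fragment, the RRE for Rev-dependent RNA export, cPPT/CTS, a WPRE to enhance transcript expression, and a ΔU3 3' LTR. The backbone outside the LTRs also carries legacy remnants, including an SV40 promoter followed by gpt fragments and SV40 small t/poly(A) sequences, plus tetracycline-resistance and rop fragments. No intact mammalian drug selection marker is annotated.

The payload is driven by the EF-1α core promoter with its intron A. Downstream lie an sfCherry coding sequence, a short unannotated gap, and then the RHOT1 coding sequence fused at its C terminus to GFP11. The element joining sfCherry to RHOT1 is not annotated, so the record does not show whether the two are a fusion or are separated, for example by a 2A-type peptide. GFP11 is the eleventh β-strand of superfolder GFP and fluoresces only when it meets GFP(1-10), so a split-GFP signal can report arrival of the RHOT1 C terminus in the compartment holding that partner, with sfCherry plausibly serving as an expression reference. The annotation tool matched the insert to mouse Rhot1 and spans about 2.1 kb, whereas the catalogue lists a human insert of 1854 bp. This discrepancy is not resolved by the record. The associated work concerns insertion and triaging of OMM proteins.
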