Features (pLannotate 1.2.2; 36 found; start..end, strand, type, name):
    374..631     +  LTR            5' LTR (truncated): truncated 5' long terminal repeat (LTR) from HIV-1
    678..803     +  misc_feature   HIV-1 Ψ: packaging signal of human immunodeficiency virus type 1
    787..1125    +  CDS            HIV-1 gag (fragment): gag protein from human immunodeficiency virus 1; gag
   1300..1533    +  misc_feature   RRE: The Rev response element (RRE) of HIV-1 allows for Rev-dependent mRNA export from the nucleus to the cytoplasm.
   1910..2010    +  CDS            Rev (fragment): human immunodeficiency virus 1 (HIV-1) Rev protein; rev; enhances nuclear export of unspliced and incompletely spliced viral mRNAs
   2047..2164    +  misc_feature   cPPT/CTS: central polypurine tract and central termination sequence of HIV-1
   2201..2224    -  misc_feature   MCS (fragment): pBluescript multiple cloning site
   2915..3126    +  promoter       EF-1α core promoter: core promoter for human elongation factor EF-1α
   3127..4065    +  intron         EF-1α intron A: intron upstream of the start codon of human EF-1α
   4124..4789    +  CDS            sfCherry: sfCherry is a basic (constitutively fluorescent) fluorescent protein published in 2013, derived from Discosoma sp.. It is reported to be a monomer.
   4859..6928    +  CDS            Rhot1: MIRO1_MOUSE - Also known as Arht1. Experimental evidence at protein level: Swiss-Prot protein existence level 1. Mitochondrial GTPase involved in mitochondrial trafficking. Probably involved in control of anterograde transport of mitochondria and their subcellular distribution (By similarity). From Mus musculus (Mouse).
   6929..6976    +  CDS            GFP11: 11th β-strand of superfolder GFP associates with GFP(1-10), consisting of the first 10 β-strands, to reconstitute fluorescent GFP (Cabantous et al., 2005; Kamiyama et al., 2016)
   7019..7041    +  misc_feature   MCS (fragment): pUC18/19 multiple cloning site
   7042..7060    +  misc_feature   MCS (fragment): pBluescript multiple cloning site
   7060..7648    +  misc_feature   WPRE: woodchuck hepatitis virus posttranscriptional regulatory element
   7649..7671    +  misc_feature   MCS (fragment): pBluescript multiple cloning site
   7688..7756    +  CDS            nef (fragment): NEF_HV1Z2 - Experimental evidence at protein level: Swiss-Prot protein existence level 1. Extracellular Nef protein targets CD4(+) T-lymphocytes for apoptosis by interacting with CXCR4 surface receptors. From Human immunodeficiency virus type 1 group M subtype D (isolate Z2/CDC-Z34) (HIV-1).
   7758..7991    +  LTR            3' LTR (ΔU3): self-inactivating 3' long terminal repeat (LTR) from HIV-1
   8016..8034    -  promoter       SP6 promoter: promoter for bacteriophage SP6 RNA polymerase
   8262..8541    +  CDS            TcR (fragment): tetracycline efflux protein; tet; confers resistance to tetracycline
   8542..8590    -  misc_feature   bom (fragment): basis of mobility region from pBR322
   8692..8727    -  CDS            rop (fragment): Rop protein, which maintains plasmids at low copy number; rop
   8822..8926    +  promoter       AmpR promoter: bla
   8927..9787    +  CDS            AmpR: β-lactamase; bla; confers resistance to ampicillin, carbenicillin, and related antibiotics
   9958..10546   +  rep_origin     ori: high-copy-number ColE1/pMB1/pBR322/pUC origin of replication
  10729..10785   +  CDS            lacI (fragment): lac repressor; lacI; The lac repressor binds to the lac operator to inhibit transcription in E. coli. This inhibition can be relieved by adding lactose or isopropyl-β-D-thiogalactopyranoside (IPTG).
  10792..11121   +  promoter       SV40 promoter: SV40 enhancer and early promoter
  11321..11440   +  CDS            gpt (fragment): XGPT_ECOLI - Also known as gpp, gxu. Experimental evidence at protein level: Swiss-Prot protein existence level 1. Purine salvage pathway enzyme that catalyzes the transfer of the ribosyl-5-phosphate group from 5-phospho-alpha-D-ribose 1- diphosphate (PRPP) to the N9 position of the 6-oxopurines guanine and xanthine to form the corresponding ribonucleotides GMP (guanosine 5'- monophosphate) and XMP (xanthosine 5'-monophosphate), with the release of PPi. To a lesser extent, also acts on hypoxanthine (PubMed:9100006, PubMed:3886014). Does not ribophosphorylate adenine (PubMed:3886014). From Esch
  11440..11775   +  CDS            gpt (fragment): XGPT_ECOLI - Also known as gpp, gxu. Experimental evidence at protein level: Swiss-Prot protein existence level 1. Purine salvage pathway enzyme that catalyzes the transfer of the ribosyl-5-phosphate group from 5-phospho-alpha-D-ribose 1- diphosphate (PRPP) to the N9 position of the 6-oxopurines guanine and xanthine to form the corresponding ribonucleotides GMP (guanosine 5'- monophosphate) and XMP (xanthosine 5'-monophosphate), with the release of PPi. To a lesser extent, also acts on hypoxanthine (PubMed:9100006, PubMed:3886014). Does not ribophosphorylate adenine (PubMed:3886014). From Esch
  11870..12175   +  CDS            frsA (fragment): FRSA_ECOLI - Also known as yafA. Experimental evidence at protein level: Swiss-Prot protein existence level 1. Catalyzes the hydrolysis of esters (PubMed:15808744). Displays esterase activity toward pNP-butyrate (PubMed:15808744). May stimulate mixed-acid fermentation by acting as a fermentation/respiration switch that down-regulates respiration and up- regulates fermentation rates (PubMed:15169777). From Escherichia coli (strain K12).
  12179..12253   +  CDS            small t antigen (fragment): SV40 (simian virus 40) small t antigen
  12255..12320   +  intron         small t intron: SV40 (simian virus 40) small t antigen intron
  12450..12470   +  CDS            SV40 NLS: nuclear localization signal of SV40 (simian virus 40) large T antigen
  12789..12872   +  CDS            large T antigen (fragment): large T antigen from SV40 (simian virus 40)
  12895..13029   +  polyA_signal   SV40 poly(A) signal: SV40 polyadenylation signal
  13196..326     +  CDS            nef (fragment) (across the origin): NEF_HV1BR - Experimental evidence at protein level: Swiss-Prot protein existence level 1. Extracellular Nef protein targets CD4(+) T-lymphocytes for apoptosis by interacting with CXCR4 surface receptors (PubMed:14990729). From Human immunodeficiency virus type 1 group M subtype B (isolate BRU/LAI) (HIV-1).
>Addgene plasmid #226734 | pAG426 | addgene full sequence | sequence record 450271 | Addgene NGS Result
AAGGGCTAATTCACTCCCAAAGAAGACAAGATATCCTTGATCTGTGGATCTACCACACACAAGGCTACTT
CCCTGATTAGCAGAACTACACACCAGGGCCAGGGGTCAGATATCCACTGACCTTTGGATGGTGCTACAAG
CTAGTACCAGTTGAGCCAGATAAGGTAGAAGAGGCCAATAAAGGAGAGAACACCAGCTTGTTACACCCTG
TGAGCCTGCATGGGATGGATGACCCGGAGAGAGAAGTGTTAGAGTGGAGGTTTGACAGCCGCCTAGCATT
TCATCACGTGGCCCGAGAGCTGCATCCGGAGTACTTCAAGAACTGCTGATATCGAGCTTGCTACAAGGGA
CTTTCCGCTGGGGACTTTCCAGGGAGGCGTGGCCTGGGCGGGACTGGGGAGTGGCGAGCCCTCAGATCCT
GCATATAAGCAGCTGCTTTTTGCCTGTACTGGGTCTCTCTGGTTAGACCAGATCTGAGCCTGGGAGCTCT
CTGGCTAACTAGGGAACCCACTGCTTAAGCCTCAATAAAGCTTGCCTTGAGTGCTTCAAGTAGTGTGTGC
CCGTCTGTTGTGTGACTCTGGTAACTAGAGATCCCTCAGACCCTTTTAGTCAGTGTGGAAAATCTCTAGC
AGTGGCGCCCGAACAGGGACTTGAAAGCGAAAGGGAAACCAGAGGAGCTCTCTCGACGCAGGACTCGGCT
TGCTGAAGCGCGCACGGCAAGAGGCGAGGGGCGGCGACTGGTGAGTACGCCAAAAATTTTGACTAGCGGA
GGCTAGAAGGAGAGAGATGGGTGCGAGAGCGTCAGTATTAAGCGGGGGAGAATTAGATCGCGATGGGAAA
AAATTCGGTTAAGGCCAGGGGGAAAGAAAAAATATAAATTAAAACATATAGTATGGGCAAGCAGGGAGCT
AGAACGATTCGCAGTTAATCCTGGCCTGTTAGAAACATCAGAAGGCTGTAGACAAATACTGGGACAGCTA
CAACCATCCCTTCAGACAGGATCAGAAGAACTTAGATCATTATATAATACAGTAGCAACCCTCTATTGTG
TGCATCAAAGGATAGAGATAAAAGACACCAAGGAAGCTTTAGACAAGATAGAGGAAGAGCAAAACAAAAG
TAAGACCACCGCACAGCAAGCGGCCGGCCGCTGATCTTCAGACCTGGAGGAGGAGATATGAGGGACAATT
GGAGAAGTGAATTATATAAATATAAAGTAGTAAAAATTGAACCATTAGGAGTAGCACCCACCAAGGCAAA
GAGAAGAGTGGTGCAGAGAGAAAAAAGAGCAGTGGGAATAGGAGCTTTGTTCCTTGGGTTCTTGGGAGCA
GCAGGAAGCACTATGGGCGCAGCGTCAATGACGCTGACGGTACAGGCCAGACAATTATTGTCTGGTATAG
TGCAGCAGCAGAACAATTTGCTGAGGGCTATTGAGGCGCAACAGCATCTGTTGCAACTCACAGTCTGGGG
CATCAAGCAGCTCCAGGCAAGAATCCTGGCTGTGGAAAGATACCTAAAGGATCAACAGCTCCTGGGGATT
TGGGGTTGCTCTGGAAAACTCATTTGCACCACTGCTGTGCCTTGGAATGCTAGTTGGAGTAATAAATCTC
TGGAACAGATTTGGAATCACACGACCTGGATGGAGTGGGACAGAGAAATTAACAATTACACAAGCTTAAT
ACACTCCTTAATTGAAGAATCGCAAAACCAGCAAGAAAAGAATGAACAAGAATTATTGGAATTAGATAAA
TGGGCAAGTTTGTGGAATTGGTTTAACATAACAAATTGGCTGTGGTATATAAAATTATTCATAATGATAG
TAGGAGGCTTGGTAGGTTTAAGAATAGTTTTTGCTGTACTTTCTATAGTGAATAGAGTTAGGCAGGGATA
TTCACCATTATCGTTTCAGACCCACCTCCCAACCCCGAGGGGACCCGACAGGCCCGAAGGAATAGAAGAA
GAAGGTGGAGAGAGAGACAGAGACAGATCCATTCGATTAGTGAACGGATCTCGACGGTATCGCCAAATGG
CAGTATTCATCCACAATTTTAAAAGAAAAGGGGGGATTGGGGGGTACAGTGCAGGGGAAAGAATAGTAGA
CATAATAGCAACAGACATACAAACTAAAGAATTACAAAAACAAATTACAAAAATTCAAAATTTTCGGGTT
TATTACAGGGACAGCAGAGATCCAGTTTGGATCGATAAGCTTGATATCGAATTCGGGAGGTGGTCCCTGC
AGTTACGCCAATGATAACCCCCGCCAGAAAAATCTTAGTAGCCTTCCCTTTTTGTTTTCCGTGCCCCAAC
TCGGCGGATTGACTCGGCCCCTTCCGGAAACACCCGAATCAACTTCTAGTCAAATTATTGTTCACGCCGC
AATGACCCACCCCTGGCCCGCGTCTGTGGAACTGACCCCTGGTGTACAGGAGAGTTCGCTGCTGAAAGTG
GTCCCAAAGGGGTACTAGTTTTTAAGCTCCCAACTCCCCCTCCCCCAGCGTCTGGAGGATTCCACACCCT
CGCACCGCAGGGGCGAGGAAGTGGGCGGAGTCCGGTTTTGGCGCCAGCCGCTGAGGCTGCCAAGCAGAAA
AGCCACCGCTGAGGAGACTCCGGTCACTGTCCTCGCCCCGCCTCCCCCTTCCCTCCCCTTGGGGACCACC
GGGCGCCACGCCGCGAACGGTAAGTGCCGCGGTCGTCGGCGCCTCCGCCCTCCCCCTAGGGCCCCAATTC
CCAGCGGGCGCGGCGCGCGGCCCCTCCCCCCGCCGGGCGCGCGCCCGCTGCCCCGCCCTTCGTGGCCGCC
CGGCGTGGGCGGTGCCACCCCTCCCCCCGGCGGCCCCGCGCGCAGCTCCCGGCTCCCTCCCCCTTCGGAT
GTGGCTTGAGCTGTAGGCGCGGAGGGGCTCCGGTGCCCGTCAGTGGGCAGAGCGCACATCGCCCACAGTC
CCCGAGAAGTTGGGGGGAGGGGTCGGCAATTGAACCGGTGCCTAGAGAAGGTGGCGCGGGGTAAACTGGG
AAAGTGATGTCGTGTACTGGCTCCGCCTTTTTCCCGAGGGTGGGGGAGAACCGTATATAAGTGCAGTAGT
CGCCGTGAACGTTCTTTTTCGCAACGGGTTTGCCGCCAGAACACAGGTAAGTGCCGTGTGTGGTTCCCGC
GGGCCTGGCCTCTTTACGGGTTATGGCCCTTGCGTGCCTTGAATTACTTCCACCTGGCTGCAGTACGTGA
TTCTTGATCCCGAGCTTCGGGTTGGAAGTGGGTGGGAGAGTTCGAGGCCTTGCGCTTAAGGAGCCCCTTC
GCCTCGTGCTTGAGTTGAGGCCTGGCCTGGGCGCTGGGGCCGCCGCGTGCGAATCTGGTGGCACCTTCGC
GCCTGTCTCGCTGCTTTCGATAAGTCTCTAGCCATTTAAAATTTTTGATGACCTGCTGCGACGCTTTTTT
TCTGGCAAGATAGTCTTGTAAATGCGGGCCAAGATCTGCACACTGGTATTTCGGTTTTTGGGGCCGCGGG
CGGCGACGGGGCCCGTGCGTCCCAGCGCACATGTTCGGCGAGGCGGGGCCTGCGAGCGCGGCCACCGAGA
ATCGGACGGGGGTAGTCTCAAGCTGGCCGGCCTGCTCTGGTGCCTGGCCTCGCGCCGCCGTGTATCGCCC
CGCCCTGGGCGGCAAGGCTGGCCCGGTCGGCACCAGTTGCGTGAGCGGAAAGATGGCCGCTTCCCGGCCC
TGCTGCAGGGAGCTCAAAATGGAGGACGCGGCGCTCGGGAGAGCGGGCGGGTGAGTCACCCACACAAAGG
AAAAGGGCCTTTCCGTCCTCAGCCGTCGCTTCATGTGACTCCACGGAGTACCGGGCGCCGTCCAGGCACC
TCGATTAGTTCTCGAGCTTTTGGAGTACGTCGTCTTTAGGTTGGGGGGAGGGGTTTTATGCGATGGAGTT
TCCCCACACTGAGTGGGTGGAGACTGAAGTTAGGCCAGCTTGGCACTTGATGTAATTCTCCTTGGAATTT
GCCCTTTTTGAGTTTGGATCTTGGTTCATTCTCAAGCCTCAGACAGTGGTTCAAAGTTTTTTTCTTCCAT
TTCAGGTGTCGTGGAATTCTCACGCGTGACTCTAGCGTTTAAACTTAAGCTTACGGTACCATGAACATGG
CGATTATCAAGGAATTCATGAGGTTCAAAGTTCACATGGAGGGATCTGTAAACGGCCACGAGTTCGAAAT
CGAGGGAGAGGGGGAGGGTCGACCATATGAAGGAACACAGACCGCTAAATTGAAGGTTACTAAAGGTGGA
CCACTTCCTTTCGCATGGGACATTCTTAGCCCCCAGTTTATGTATGGTTCCAAGGCGTATGTCAAACATC
CCGCAGACATTCCTGATTACCTTAAACTGAGTTTTCCAGAGGGGTTCAAATGGGAGCGCGTCATGAACTT
TGAAGATGGGGGCGTTGTTACAGTGACTCAGGACTCTTCTTTGCAAGATGGAGAGTTTATATATAAGGTG
AAACTTCGCGGAACCAACTTCCCAAGCGATGGCCCAGTCATGCAGAAGAAAACTATGGGTTGGGAAGCCA
GTAGCGAGCGGATGTACCCAGAGGACGGCGCACTTAAGGGTGAGATTAAGCAGCGGCTGAAACTCAAAGA
CGGAGGCCATTATGACGCGGAAGTTAAAACGACGTACAAAGCTAAAAAGCCTGTCCAATTGCCAGGCGCG
TACAATGTCAATATTAAATTGGACATTACCAGTCACAACGAAGATTACACAATAGTGGAGCAATACGAAC
GCGCAGAGGGACGCCATTCAACAGGGGGAAGCGGAGCTACTAACTTCAGCCTGCTGAAGCAGGCTGGAGA
CGTGGAGGAGAACCCTGGACCTGGATCCAAGAAAGACGTGCGGATCCTGCTGGTGGGAGAACCTAGAGTT
GGGAAGACATCACTGATTATGTCTCTGGTCAGTGAAGAATTTCCAGAAGAGGTTCCTCCCCGGGCAGAAG
AAATCACCATTCCAGCTGATGTCACCCCAGAGAGAGTTCCAACACACATTGTAGATTACTCAGAAGCAGA
ACAGAGTGATGAACAACTTCATCAAGAAATATCTCAGGCTAATGTCATCTGTATAGTGTATGCCGTTAAC
AACAAGCATTCTATTGATAAGGTAACAAGTCGATGGATTCCTCTCATAAATGAAAGAACAGACAAAGACA
GCAGGCTGCCTTTAATATTGGTTGGGAACAAATCTGATCTGGTGGAATATAGTAGTATGGAGACCATCCT
TCCTATTATGAACCAGTATACAGAAATAGAAACCTGTGTGGAGTGTTCAGCGAAAAACCTGAAGAACATA
TCAGAGCTCTTTTATTACGCACAGAAAGCTGTTCTTCATCCTACAGGGCCCCTGTACTGCCCAGAGGAGA
AGGAGATGAAACCAGCTTGTATAAAAGCCCTTACTCGTATATTTAAAATATCTGATCAAGATAATGATGG
TACTCTCAATGATGCTGAACTCAACTTCTTTCAGAGGATTTGTTTCAACACTCCATTAGCTCCTCAAGCT
CTGGAGGATGTCAAGAATGTAGTCAGAAAACATATAAGTGATGGTGTGGCTGACAGTGGGTTGACCCTGA
AAGGTTTTCTCTTTTTACACACACTTTTTATCCAGAGAGGGAGACACGAAACTACTTGGACTGTGCTTCG
ACGATTTGGTTATGATGATGACCTGGATTTGACACCTGAATATTTGTTCCCCCTGCTGAAAATACCTCCT
GATTGCACTACTGAATTAAATCATCATGCATATTTATTTCTCCAAAGCACCTTTGACAAGCATGATTTGG
ATAGAGACTGTGCTTTGTCACCTGATGAGCTTAAAGATTTATTTAAAGTTTTCCCTTACATACCTTGGGG
GCCAGATGTGAATAACACAGTTTGTACCAATGAAAGAGGCTGGATAACCTACCAGGGATTCCTTTCCCAG
TGGACGCTCACGACTTATTTAGATGTACAGCGGTGCCTGGAATATTTGGGCTATCTAGGCTATTCAATAT
TGACTGAGCAAGAGTCTCAAGCTTCAGCTGTTACAGTGACAAGAGATAAAAAGATAGACCTGCAGAAAAA
ACAAACTCAAAGAAATGTGTTCAGATGTAATGTAATTGGAGTGAAAAACTGTGGGAAAAGTGGAGTTCTT
CAGGCTCTTCTTGGAAGAAACTTAATGAGGCAGAAGAAAATTCGTGAAGATCATAAATCCTACTATGCGA
TTAACACTGTTTATGTATATGGACAAGAGAAATACTTGTTGTTGCATGATATCTCAGAATCGGAATTTCT
AACTGAAGCTGAAATCATTTGTGATGTTGTATGCCTGGTATATGATGTCAGCAATCCCAAATCCTTTGAA
TACTGTGCCAGGATTTTTAAGCAACACTTTATGGACAGCAGAATACCTTGCTTAATCGTAGCTGCAAAGT
CAGACCTGCATGAAGTTAAACAAGAATACAGTATTTCACCTACTGATTTCTGCAGGAAACACAAAATGCC
TCCACCACAAGCCTTCACTTGCAATACTGCTGATGCCCCCAGTAAGGATATCTTTGTTAAATTGACAACA
ATGGCCATGTATCCAGAGGATCATTACAGAGACAGACTCTCCCGAGACATGGGCCACACTGATAGAATAG
AGAATTTGAGAAAAATCTGGGTCTTTCTAAAAACTGCTTTCCATGCCCGGTTACGCTGTATGTGCACCTG
CAACAGGTGTACATTTTGCATCTGTCAGAACTTCCTCAACTCAGACTTGCTGCAATCTGTAAAGAACAAA
ATCTTCACTGCAGTTCTTAACAGGCACGTGACACAAGCTGACCTCAAGAGCTCCACGTTTTGGCTTCGAG
CAAGTTTTGGTGCTACTGTTTTTGCAGTTTTGGGCTTTGCTATGTACAAAGCATTATTGAAACAGCGACG
TGACCACATGGTCCTTCATGAGTATGTAAATGCTGCTGGGATTACATAACTCGAGTCTAGAGGGCCCGTT
TAAACCCGCTGATCAGCCTCGACCTGCAGGCATGCAAGCTTGATATCAAGCTTATCGATAATCAACCTCT
GGATTACAAAATTTGTGAAAGATTGACTGGTATTCTTAACTATGTTGCTCCTTTTACGCTATGTGGATAC
GCTGCTTTAATGCCTTTGTATCATGCTATTGCTTCCCGTATGGCTTTCATTTTCTCCTCCTTGTATAAAT
CCTGGTTGCTGTCTCTTTATGAGGAGTTGTGGCCCGTTGTCAGGCAACGTGGCGTGGTGTGCACTGTGTT
TGCTGACGCAACCCCCACTGGTTGGGGCATTGCCACCACCTGTCAGCTCCTTTCCGGGACTTTCGCTTTC
CCCCTCCCTATTGCCACGGCGGAACTCATCGCCGCCTGCCTTGCCCGCTGCTGGACAGGGGCTCGGCTGT
TGGGCACTGACAATTCCGTGGTGTTGTCGGGGAAATCATCGTCCTTTCCTTGGCTGCTCGCCTGTGTTGC
CACCTGGATTCTGCGCGGGACGTCCTTCTGCTACGTCCCTTCGGCCCTCAATCCAGCGGACCTTCCTTCC
CGCGGCCTGCTGCCGGCTCTGCGGCCTCTTCCGCGTCTTCGCCTTCGCCCTCAGACGAGTCGGATCTCCC
TTTGGGCCGCCTCCCCGCATCGATACCGTCGACCTCGAGGGAATTAATTCGAGCTCGGTACCTTTAAGAC
CAATGACTTACAAGGCAGCTGTAGATCTTAGCCACTTTTTAAAAGAAAAGGGGGGACTGGAAGGGCTAAT
TCACTCCCAACGAAGACAAGATCTGCTTTTTGCTTGTACTGGGTCTCTCTGGTTAGACCAGATCTGAGCC
TGGGAGCTCTCTGGCTAACTAGGGAACCCACTGCTTAAGCCTCAATAAAGCTTGCCTTGAGTGCTTCAAG
TAGTGTGTGCCCGTCTGTTGTGTGACTCTGGTAACTAGAGATCCCTCAGACCCTTTTAGTCAGTGTGGAA
AATCTCTAGCAGCATCTAGAATTAATTCCGTGTATTCTATAGTGTCACCTAAATCGTATGTGTATGATAC
ATAAGGTTATGTATTAATTGTAGCCGCGTTCTAACGACAATATGTACAAGCCTAATTGTGTAGCATCTGG
CTTACTGAAGCAGACCCTATCATCTCTCTCGTAAACTGCCGTCAGAGTCGGTTTGGTTGGACGAACCTTC
TGAGTTTCTGGTAACGCCGTCCCGCACCCGGAAATGGTCAGCGAACCAATCAGCAGGGTCATCGCTAGCC
AGATCCTCTACGCCGGACGCATCGTGGCCGGCATCACCGGCGCCACAGGTGCGGTTGCTGGCGCCTATAT
CGCCGACATCACCGATGGGGAAGATCGGGCTCGCCACTTCGGGCTCATGAGCGCTTGTTTCGGCGTGGGT
ATGGTGGCAGGCCCCGTGGCCGGGGGACTGTTGGGCGCCATCTCCTTGCATGCACCATTCCTTGCGGCGG
CGGTGCTCAACGGCCTCAACCTACTACTGGGCTGCTTCCTAATGCAGGAGTCGCATAAGGGAGAGCGTCG
AATGGTGCACTCTCAGTACAATCTGCTCTGATGCCGCATAGTTAAGCCAGCCCCGACACCCGCCAACACC
CGCTGACGCGCCCTGACGGGCTTGTCTGCTCCCGGCATCCGCTTACAGACAAGCTGTGACCGTCTCCGGG
AGCTGCATGTGTCAGAGGTTTTCACCGTCATCACCGAAACGCGCGAGACGAAAGGGCCTCGTGATACGCC
TATTTTTATAGGTTAATGTCATGATAATAATGGTTTCTTAGACGTCAGGTGGCACTTTTCGGGGAAATGT
GCGCGGAACCCCTATTTGTTTATTTTTCTAAATACATTCAAATATGTATCCGCTCATGAGACAATAACCC
TGATAAATGCTTCAATAATATTGAAAAAGGAAGAGTATGAGTATTCAACATTTCCGTGTCGCCCTTATTC
CCTTTTTTGCGGCATTTTGCCTTCCTGTTTTTGCTCACCCAGAAACGCTGGTGAAAGTAAAAGATGCTGA
AGATCAGTTGGGTGCACGAGTGGGTTACATCGAACTGGATCTCAACAGCGGTAAGATCCTTGAGAGTTTT
CGCCCCGAAGAACGTTTTCCAATGATGAGCACTTTTAAAGTTCTGCTATGTGGCGCGGTATTATCCCGTA
TTGACGCCGGGCAAGAGCAACTCGGTCGCCGCATACACTATTCTCAGAATGACTTGGTTGAGTACTCACC
AGTCACAGAAAAGCATCTTACGGATGGCATGACAGTAAGAGAATTATGCAGTGCTGCCATAACCATGAGT
GATAACACTGCGGCCAACTTACTTCTGACAACGATCGGAGGACCGAAGGAGCTAACCGCTTTTTTGCACA
ACATGGGGGATCATGTAACTCGCCTTGATCGTTGGGAACCGGAGCTGAATGAAGCCATACCAAACGACGA
GCGTGACACCACGATGCCTGTAGCAATGGCAACAACGTTGCGCAAACTATTAACTGGCGAACTACTTACT
CTAGCTTCCCGGCAACAATTAATAGACTGGATGGAGGCGGATAAAGTTGCAGGACCACTTCTGCGCTCGG
CCCTTCCGGCTGGCTGGTTTATTGCTGATAAATCTGGAGCCGGTGAGCGTGGGTCTCGCGGTATCATTGC
AGCACTGGGGCCAGATGGTAAGCCCTCCCGTATCGTAGTTATCTACACGACGGGGAGTCAGGCAACTATG
GATGAACGAAATAGACAGATCGCTGAGATAGGTGCCTCACTGATTAAGCATTGGTAACTGTCAGACCAAG
TTTACTCATATATACTTTAGATTGATTTAAAACTTCATTTTTAATTTAAAAGGATCTAGGTGAAGATCCT
TTTTGATAATCTCATGACCAAAATCCCTTAACGTGAGTTTTCGTTCCACTGAGCGTCAGACCCCGTAGAA
AAGATCAAAGGATCTTCTTGAGATCCTTTTTTTCTGCGCGTAATCTGCTGCTTGCAAACAAAAAAACCAC
CGCTACCAGCGGTGGTTTGTTTGCCGGATCAAGAGCTACCAACTCTTTTTCCGAAGGTAACTGGCTTCAG
CAGAGCGCAGATACCAAATACTGTTCTTCTAGTGTAGCCGTAGTTAGGCCACCACTTCAAGAACTCTGTA
GCACCGCCTACATACCTCGCTCTGCTAATCCTGTTACCAGTGGCTGCTGCCAGTGGCGATAAGTCGTGTC
TTACCGGGTTGGACTCAAGACGATAGTTACCGGATAAGGCGCAGCGGTCGGGCTGAACGGGGGGTTCGTG
CACACAGCCCAGCTTGGAGCGAACGACCTACACCGAACTGAGATACCTACAGCGTGAGCTATGAGAAAGC
GCCACGCTTCCCGAAGGGAGAAAGGCGGACAGGTATCCGGTAAGCGGCAGGGTCGGAACAGGAGAGCGCA
CGAGGGAGCTTCCAGGGGGAAACGCCTGGTATCTTTATAGTCCTGTCGGGTTTCGCCACCTCTGACTTGA
GCGTCGATTTTTGTGATGCTCGTCAGGGGGGCGGAGCCTATGGAAAAACGCCAGCAACGCGGCCTTTTTA
CGGTTCCTGGCCTTTTGCTGGCCTTTTGCTCACATGTTCTTTCCTGCGTTATCCCCTGATTCTGTGGATA
ACCGTATTACCGCCTTTGAGTGAGCTGATACCGCTCGCCGCAGCCGAACGACCGAGCGCAGCGAGTCAGT
GAGCGAGGAAGCGGAAGAGCGCCCAATACGCAAACCGCCTCTCCCCGCGCGTTGGCCGATTCATTAATGC
AGCTGTGGAATGTGTGTCAGTTAGGGTGTGGAAAGTCCCCAGGCTCCCCAGCAGGCAGAAGTATGCAAAG
CATGCATCTCAATTAGTCAGCAACCAGGTGTGGAAAGTCCCCAGGCTCCCCAGCAGGCAGAAGTATGCAA
AGCATGCATCTCAATTAGTCAGCAACCATAGTCCCGCCCCTAACTCCGCCCATCCCGCCCCTAACTCCGC
CCAGTTCCGCCCATTCTCCGCCCCATGGCTGACTAATTTTTTTTATTTATGCAGAGGCCGAGGCCGCCTC
GGCCTCTGAGCTATTCCAGAAGTAGTGAGGAGGCTTTTTTGGAGGCCTAGGCTTTTGCAAAAAGCTTGGA
CACAAGACAGGCTTGCGAGATATGTTTGAGAATACCACTTTATCCCGCGTCAGGGAGAGGCAGTGCGTAA
AAAGACGCGGACTCATGTGAAATACTGGTTTTTAGTGCGCCAGATCTCTATAATCTCGCGCAACCTATTT
TCCCCTCGAACACTTTTTAAGCCGTAGATAAACAGGCTGGGACACTTCACATGAGCGAAAAATACATCGT
CACCTGGGACATGTTGCAGATCCATGCACGTAAACTCGCAAGCCGACTGATGCCTTCTGAACAATGGAAA
GGCATTATTGCCGTAAGCCGTGGCGGTCTGTACCGGGTGCGTTACTGGCGCGTGAACTGGGTATTCGTCA
TGTCGATACCGTTTGTATTTCCAGCTACGATCACGACAACCAGCGCGAGCTTAAAGTGCTGAAACGCGCA
GAAGGCGATGGCGAAGGCTTCATCGTTATTGATGACCTGGTGGATACCGGTGGTACTGCGGTTGCGATTC
GTGAAATGTATCCAAAAGCGCACTTTGTCACCATCTTCGCAAAACCGGCTGGTCGTCCGCTGGTTGATGA
CTATGTTGTTGATATCCCGCAAGATACCTGGATTGAACAGCCGTGGGATATGGGCGTCGTATTCGTCCCG
CCAATCTCCGGTCGCTAATCTTTTCAACGCCTGGCACTGCCGGGCGTTGTTCTTTTTAACTTCAGGCGGG
TTACAATAGTTTCCAGTAAGTATTCTGGAGGCTGCATCCATGACACAGGCAAACCTGAGCGAAACCCTGT
TCAAACCCCGCTTTAAACATCCTGAAACCTCGACGCTAGTCCGCCGCTTTAATCACGGCGCACAACCGCC
TGTGCAGTCGGCCCTTGATGGTAAAACCATCCCTCACTGGTATCGCATGATTAACCGTCTGATGTGGATC
TGGCGCGGCATTGACCCACGCGAAATCCTCGACGTCCAGGCACGTATTGTGATGAGCGATGCCGAACGTA
CCGACGATGATTTATACGATACGGTGATTGGCTACCGTGGCGGCAACTGGATTTATGAGTGGGCCCCGGA
TCTTTGTGAAGGAACCTTACTTCTGTGGTGTGACATAATTGGACAAACTACCTACAGAGATTTAAAGCTC
TAAGGTAAATATAAAATTTTTAAGTGTATAATGTGTTAAACTACTGATTCTAATTGTTTGTGTATTTTAG
ATTCCAACCTATGGAACTGATGAATGGGAGCAGTGGTGGAATGCCTTTAATGAGGAAAACCTGTTTTGCT
CAGAAGAAATGCCATCTAGTGATGATGAGGCTACTGCTGACTCTCAACATTCTACTCCTCCAAAAAAGAA
GAGAAAGGTAGAAGACCCCAAGGACTTTCCTTCAGAATTGCTAAGTTTTTTGAGTCATGCTGTGTTTAGT
AATAGAACTCTTGCTTGCTTTGCTATTTACACCACAAAGGAAAAAGCTGCACTGCTATACAAGAAAATTA
TGGAAAAATATTCTGTAACCTTTATAAGTAGGCATAACAGTTATAATCATAACATACTGTTTTTTCTTAC
TCCACACAGGCATAGAGTGTCTGCTATTAATAACTATGCTCAAAAATTGTGTACCTTTAGCTTTTTAATT
TGTAAAGGGGTTAATAAGGAATATTTGATGTATAGTGCCTTGACTAGAGATCATAATCAGCCATACCACA
TTTGTAGAGGTTTTACTTGCTTTAAAAAACCTCCCACACCTCCCCCTGAACCTGAAACATAAAATGAATG
CAATTGTTGTTGTTAACTTGTTTATTGCAGCTTATAATGGTTACAAATAAAGCAATAGCATCACAAATTT
CACAAATAAAGCATTTTTTTCACTGCATTCTAGTTGTGGTTTGTCCAAACTCATCAATGTATCTTATCAT
GTCTGGATCAACTGGATAACTCAAGCTAACCAAAATCATCCCAAACTTCCCACCCCATACCCTATTACCA
CTGCCAATTACCTGTGGTTTCATTTACTCTAAACCTGTGATTCCTCTGAATTATTTTCATTTTAAAGAAA
TTGTATTTGTTAAATATGTACTACAAACTTAGTAGTTGG
